Addgene plasmid #84574: pLenti Dest BlastR R1-R2
Purpose: (Empty Backbone) Gateway destination vector expressing Blasticidin resistance under a PGK promoter
Depositing lab: Ghassan Mouneimne. Depositing organization: University of Arizona. Publication: The actin cytoskeletal architecture of estrogen receptor positive breast cancer cells suppresses invasion. Padilla-Rodriguez M, Parker SS, Adams DG, Westerling T, Puleo JI, Watson AW, Hill SM, Noon M, Gaudin R, Aaron J, Tong D, Roe DJ, Knudsen B, Mouneimne G. Nat Commun. 2018 Jul 30;9(1):2980. doi: 10.1038/s41467-018-05367-2. PubMed 30061623.
Backbone
  Vector backbone: pMuLE Lenti Dest Neo
  Backbone size (bp): 7547
  Modifications to backbone: Subcloned in BlastR using SbfI and MluI
  Vector type: Mammalian Expression, Lentiviral ; Gateway
  Promoter: PGK
  Selectable markers: Blasticidin
Growth in bacteria
  Bacterial resistance: Chloramphenicol and Ampicillin, 25 & 100 μg/mL
  Growth temperature: 30°C
  Growth strain: NEB Stable
  Growth instructions: Dual selection with chloramphenicol and ampicillin required to prevent recombination
  Copy number: Low Copy
Gene/Insert
  Cloning method: Restriction Enzyme
  Sequencing primers: 5′ mPGK_F_primer
Resource information
  A portion of this plasmid was derived from a plasmid made by: Ian Frew, Addgene #62178
Terms and licenses: Academic/Nonprofit Terms; Industry Terms: Not Available to Industry
How to cite: pLenti Dest BlastR R1-R2 was a gift from Ghassan Mouneimne (Addgene plasmid # 84574 ; http://n2t.net/addgene:84574 ; RRID:Addgene_84574)
