[The description below was written by a language model from this plasmid's Addgene catalogue record and pLannotate feature annotations shown in this document.]
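Description:
pLenti Dest BlastR R1-R2 is an empty lentiviral Gateway destination vector for mammalian expression. It was derived from pMuLE Lenti Dest Neo by replacing the original selection marker with a blasticidin resistance gene through SbfI/MluI subcloning. The bacterial portion carries a ColE1/pUC-type origin, an f1 origin and an ampicillin resistance gene. The catalogue lists it as low copy and calls for combined ampicillin and chloramphenicol selection to guard against recombination. The backbone size is given as 7,547 bp, whereas the sequenced record is 8,821 nt.

The viral region has a third-generation layout. An RSV promoter drives a truncated HIV-1 5' LTR, followed by the Ψ packaging signal with a gag fragment, the Rev response element and the cPPT/CTS. The downstream LTR is also annotated as truncated, consistent with a self-inactivating design, and is followed by an SV40 polyadenylation signal and SV40 origin.

Between these elements sits the Gateway cassette. attR1 and attR2 flank a chloramphenicol resistance gene and the ccdB toxin gene. An LR reaction replaces this cassette with the incoming DNA, and ccdB counterselects against unrecombined vector.

No mammalian promoter is annotated upstream of attR1. A promoter for the gene of interest would therefore apparently have to be supplied with the recombined insert, as the MuLE backbone name suggests, though the record does not say this. Downstream of attR2, a WPRE enhances transcript expression, and a mouse PGK promoter drives blasticidin S deaminase so that transduced cells can be selected. The vector is suited to building lentiviral expression constructs and making stable blasticidin-resistant cell populations.
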