Features (pLannotate 1.2.2; 32 found; start..end, strand, type, name):
     45..66      +  protein_bind   CAP binding site: CAP binding activates transcription in the presence of cAMP. E. coli catabolite activator protein
     81..111     +  promoter       lac promoter: promoter for the E. coli lac operon
    119..135     +  protein_bind   lac operator: The lac repressor binds to the lac operator to inhibit transcription in E. coli. This inhibition can be relieved by adding lactose or isopropyl-β-D-thiogalactopyranoside (IPTG). lac repressor encoded by lacI
    180..198     +  promoter       T3 promoter: promoter for bacteriophage T3 RNA polymerase
    226..452     +  promoter       RSV promoter: Rous sarcoma virus enhancer/promoter
    453..633     +  LTR            5' LTR (truncated): truncated 5' long terminal repeat (LTR) from HIV-1
    680..805     +  misc_feature   HIV-1 Ψ: packaging signal of human immunodeficiency virus type 1
    789..1152    +  CDS            HIV-1 gag (fragment): gag protein from human immunodeficiency virus 1; gag
   1298..1531    +  misc_feature   RRE: The Rev response element (RRE) of HIV-1 allows for Rev-dependent mRNA export from the nucleus to the cytoplasm.
   1908..2008    +  CDS            Rev (fragment): human immunodeficiency virus 1 (HIV-1) Rev protein; rev; enhances nuclear export of unspliced and incompletely spliced viral mRNAs
   2027..2143    +  misc_feature   cPPT/CTS: central polypurine tract and central termination sequence of HIV-1
   2200..2324    +  protein_bind   attR1: mutant version of attR; recombination site for the Gateway® LR reaction LR Clonase™
   2349..2379    +  promoter       lac UV5 promoter: E. coli lac promoter with an "up" mutation
   2403..2432    +  promoter       cat promoter (fragment): promoter of the E. coli cat gene encoding chloramphenicol acetyltransferase
   2433..3092    +  CDS            CmR: chloramphenicol acetyltransferase; cat; confers resistance to chloramphenicol
   3271..3429    +  CDS            ccdA (fragment): CCDA_ECO57 - Also known as H, letA. Experimental evidence at protein level: Swiss-Prot protein existence level 1. Antitoxin component of a type II toxin-antitoxin (TA) system which inhibits the post-segregational killing (PSK) of plasmid-free cells, also referred to as a plasmid addiction system. Binds to and blocks the activity of CcdB; will also remove bound CcdB protein from the CcdB-GyrA complex by forming a CcdA-CcdB complex, a process termed rejuvenation. Functions as a transcriptional corepressor for the ccdAB operon, repression also requires CcdB (By similarity). From Escherichia coli
   3434..3736    +  CDS            ccdB: CCDB_ECOLI - Also known as G, letB, letD. Experimental evidence at protein level: Swiss-Prot protein existence level 1. Toxic component of a type II toxin-antitoxin (TA) system, functioning in plasmid maintainence. Responsible for the post- segregational killing (PSK) of plasmid-free cells, also referred to as a plasmid addiction system. Half-life of over 2 hours. Cell killing by CcdB is accompanied by filamentation, defects in chromosome and plasmid segregation, defects in cell division, formation of anucleate cells, decreased DNA synthesis and plasmid loss. Interferes with the activity of DN
   3780..3904    -  protein_bind   attR2: mutant version of attR; recombination site for the Gateway® LR reaction LR Clonase™
   3935..4523    +  misc_feature   WPRE: woodchuck hepatitis virus posttranscriptional regulatory element
   4537..5036    +  promoter       PGK promoter: mouse phosphoglycerate kinase 1 promoter
   5070..5468    +  CDS            BSD: blasticidin S deaminase; Aspergillus terreus BSD; confers resistance to blasticidin
   5495..5632    +  CDS            nef (fragment): NEF_HV1LA - Experimental evidence at protein level: Swiss-Prot protein existence level 1. Extracellular Nef protein targets CD4(+) T-lymphocytes for apoptosis by interacting with CXCR4 surface receptors. From Human immunodeficiency virus type 1 group M subtype B (isolate Lai) (HIV-1).
   5618..5798    +  LTR            5' LTR (truncated): truncated 5' long terminal repeat (LTR) from HIV-1
   5870..5991    +  polyA_signal   SV40 poly(A) signal: SV40 polyadenylation signal
   6031..6166    +  rep_origin     SV40 ori: SV40 origin of replication
   6187..6205    -  promoter       T7 promoter: promoter for bacteriophage T7 RNA polymerase
   6213..6368    +  CDS            lacZα (fragment): LacZα fragment of β-galactosidase; lacZ fragment
   6373..6801    +  rep_origin     f1 ori (sequence partly withheld): f1 bacteriophage origin of replication; arrow indicates direction of (+) strand synthesis
   6854..6958    +  promoter       AmpR promoter: bla
   6959..7819    +  CDS            AmpR: β-lactamase; bla; confers resistance to ampicillin, carbenicillin, and related antibiotics
   7990..8578    +  rep_origin     ori: high-copy-number ColE1/pMB1/pBR322/pUC origin of replication
   8761..32      +  CDS            lacI (fragment) (across the origin): lac repressor; lacI; The lac repressor binds to the lac operator to inhibit transcription in E. coli. This inhibition can be relieved by adding lactose or isopropyl-β-D-thiogalactopyranoside (IPTG).
>Addgene plasmid #84574 | pLenti Dest BlastR R1-R2 | addgene full sequence | sequence record 329624 | Addgene NGS Result
GACAGGTTTCCCGACTGGAAAGCGGGCAGTGAGCGCAACGCAATTAATGTGAGTTAGCTCACTCATTAGG
CACCCCAGGCTTTACACTTTATGCTTCCGGCTCGTATGTTGTGTGGAATTGTGAGCGGATAACAATTTCA
CACAGGAAACAGCTATGACCATGATTACGCCAAGCGCGCAATTAACCCTCACTAAAGGGAACAAAAGCTG
GAGCTGCAAGCTTAATGTAGTCTTATGCAATACTCTTGTAGTCTTGCAACATGGTAACGATGAGTTAGCA
ACATGCCTTACAAGGAGAGAAAAAGCACCGTGCATGCCGATTGGTGGAAGTAAGGTGGTACGATCGTGCC
TTATTAGGAAGGCAACAGACGGGTCTGACATGGATTGGACGAACCACTGAATTGCCGCATTGCAGAGATA
TTGTATTTAAGTGCCTAGCTCGATACATAAACGGGTCTCTCTGGTTAGACCAGATCTGAGCCTGGGAGCT
CTCTGGCTAACTAGGGAACCCACTGCTTAAGCCTCAATAAAGCTTGCCTTGAGTGCTTCAAGTAGTGTGT
GCCCGTCTGTTGTGTGACTCTGGTAACTAGAGATCCCTCAGACCCTTTTAGTCAGTGTGGAAAATCTCTA
GCAGTGGCGCCCGAACAGGGACTTGAAAGCGAAAGGGAAACCAGAGGAGCTCTCTCGACGCAGGACTCGG
CTTGCTGAAGCGCGCACGGCAAGAGGCGAGGGGCGGCGACTGGTGAGTACGCCAAAAATTTTGACTAGCG
GAGGCTAGAAGGAGAGAGATGGGTGCGAGAGCGTCAGTATTAAGCGGGGGAGAATTAGATCGCGATGGGA
AAAAATTCGGTTAAGGCCAGGGGGAAAGAAAAAATATAAATTAAAACATATAGTATGGGCAAGCAGGGAG
CTAGAACGATTCGCAGTTAATCCTGGCCTGTTAGAAACATCAGAAGGCTGTAGACAAATACTGGGACAGC
TACAACCATCCCTTCAGACAGGATCAGAAGAACTTAGATCATTATATAATACAGTAGCAACCCTCTATTG
TGTGCATCAAAGGATAGAGATAAAAGACACCAAGGAAGCTTTAGACAAGATAGAGGAAGAGCAAAACAAA
AGTAAGACCACCGCACAGCAAGCGGCCGCTGATCTTCAGACCTGGAGGAGGAGATATGAGGGACAATTGG
AGAAGTGAATTATATAAATATAAAGTAGTAAAAATTGAACCATTAGGAGTAGCACCCACCAAGGCAAAGA
GAAGAGTGGTGCAGAGAGAAAAAAGAGCAGTGGGAATAGGAGCTTTGTTCCTTGGGTTCTTGGGAGCAGC
AGGAAGCACTATGGGCGCAGCGTCAATGACGCTGACGGTACAGGCCAGACAATTATTGTCTGGTATAGTG
CAGCAGCAGAACAATTTGCTGAGGGCTATTGAGGCGCAACAGCATCTGTTGCAACTCACAGTCTGGGGCA
TCAAGCAGCTCCAGGCAAGAATCCTGGCTGTGGAAAGATACCTAAAGGATCAACAGCTCCTGGGGATTTG
GGGTTGCTCTGGAAAACTCATTTGCACCACTGCTGTGCCTTGGAATGCTAGTTGGAGTAATAAATCTCTG
GAACAGATTTGGAATCACACGACCTGGATGGAGTGGGACAGAGAAATTAACAATTACACAAGCTTAATAC
ACTCCTTAATTGAAGAATCGCAAAACCAGCAAGAAAAGAATGAACAAGAATTATTGGAATTAGATAAATG
GGCAAGTTTGTGGAATTGGTTTAACATAACAAATTGGCTGTGGTATATAAAATTATTCATAATGATAGTA
GGAGGCTTGGTAGGTTTAAGAATAGTTTTTGCTGTACTTTCTATAGTGAATAGAGTTAGGCAGGGATATT
CACCATTATCGTTTCAGACCCACCTCCCAACCCCGAGGGGACCCGACAGGCCCGAAGGAATAGAAGAAGA
AGGTGGAGAGAGAGACAGAGACAGATCCATTCGATTAGTGAACGGATCTCGACGGTATCGGTTAACTTTT
AAAAGAAAAGGGGGGATTGGGGGGTACAGTGCAGGGGAAAGAATAGTAGACATAATAGCAACAGACATAC
AAACTAAAGAATTACAAAAACAAATTACAAAATTCAAAATTTTATCGTCCAGTGTGGTGGAATTGAGTAT
TCCAGTGTGGTGGAATTCTGCAGATATCAACAAGTTTGTACAAAAAAGCTGAACGAGAAACGTAAAATGA
TATAAATATCAATATATTAAATTAGATTTTGCATAAAAAACAGACTACATAATACTGTAAAACACAACAT
ATCCAGTCACTATGGCGGCCGCATTAGGCACCCCAGGCTTTACACTTTATGCTTCCGGCTCGTATAATGT
GTGGATTTTGAGTTAGGATCCGTCGAGATTTTCAGGAGCTAAGGAAGCTAAAATGGAGAAAAAAATCACT
GGATATACCACCGTTGATATATCCCAATGGCATCGTAAAGAACATTTTGAGGCATTTCAGTCAGTTGCTC
AATGTACCTATAACCAGACCGTTCAGCTGGATATTACGGCCTTTTTAAAGACCGTAAAGAAAAATAAGCA
CAAGTTTTATCCGGCCTTTATTCACATTCTTGCCCGCCTGATGAATGCTCATCCGGAATTCCGTATGGCA
ATGAAAGACGGTGAGCTGGTGATATGGGATAGTGTTCACCCTTGTTACACCGTTTTCCATGAGCAAACTG
AAACGTTTTCATCGCTCTGGAGTGAATACCACGACGATTTCCGGCAGTTTCTACACATATATTCGCAAGA
TGTGGCGTGTTACGGTGAAAACCTGGCCTATTTCCCTAAAGGGTTTATTGAGAATATGTTTTTCGTCTCA
GCCAATCCCTGGGTGAGTTTCACCAGTTTTGATTTAAACGTGGCCAATATGGACAACTTCTTCGCCCCCG
TTTTCACCATGGGCAAATATTATACGCAAGGCGACAAGGTGCTGATGCCGCTGGCGATTCAGGTTCATCA
TGCCGTTTGTGATGGCTTCCATGTCGGCAGAATGCTTAATGAATTACAACAGTACTGCGATGAGTGGCAG
GGCGGGGCGTAAAGATCTGGATCCGGCTTACTAAAAGCCAGATAACAGTATGCGTATTTGCGCGCTGATT
TTTGCGGTATAAGAATATATACTGATATGTATACCCGAAGTATGTCAAAAAGAGGTATGCTATGAAGCAG
CGTATTACAGTGACAGTTGACAGCGACAGCTATCAGTTGCTCAAGGCATATATGATGTCAATATCTCCGG
TCTGGTAAGCACAACCATGCAGAATGAAGCCCGTCGTCTGCGTGCCGAACGCTGGAAAGCGGAAAATCAG
GAAGGGATGGCTGAGGTCGCCCGGTTTATTGAAATGAACGGCTCTTTTGCTGACGAGAACAGGGGCTGGT
GAAATGCAGTTTAAGGTTTACACCTATAAAAGAGAGAGCCGTTATCGTCTGTTTGTGGATGTACAGAGTG
ATATTATTGACACGCCCGGGCGACGGATGGTGATCCCCCTGGCCAGTGCACGTCTGCTGTCAGATAAAGT
CTCCCGTGAACTTTACCCGGTGGTGCATATCGGGGATGAAAGCTGGCGCATGATGACCACCGATATGGCC
AGTGTGCCGGTCTCCGTTATCGGGGAAGAAGTGGCTGATCTCAGCCACCGCGAAAATGACATCAAAAACG
CCATTAACCTGATGTTCTGGGGAATATAAATGTCAGGCTCCCTTATACACAGCCAGTCTGCAGGTCGACC
ATAGTGACTGGATATGTTGTGTTTTACAGTATTATGTAGTCTGTTTTTTATGCAAAATCTAATTTAATAT
ATTGATATTTATATCATTTTACGTTTCTCGTTCAGCTTTCTTGTACAAAGTGGTTGATATCCAGCACAGT
GGCGGCCGCTCGACAATCAACCTCTGGATTACAAAATTTGTGAAAGATTGACTGGTATTCTTAACTATGT
TGCTCCTTTTACGCTATGTGGATACGCTGCTTTAATGCCTTTGTATCATGCTATTGCTTCCCGTATGGCT
TTCATTTTCTCCTCCTTGTATAAATCCTGGTTGCTGTCTCTTTATGAGGAGTTGTGGCCCGTTGTCAGGC
AACGTGGCGTGGTGTGCACTGTGTTTGCTGACGCAACCCCCACTGGTTGGGGCATTGCCACCACCTGTCA
GCTCCTTTCCGGGACTTTCGCTTTCCCCCTCCCTATTGCCACGGCGGAACTCATCGCCGCCTGCCTTGCC
CGCTGCTGGACAGGGGCTCGGCTGTTGGGCACTGACAATTCCGTGGTGTTGTCGGGGAAGCTGACGTCCT
TTCCATGGCTGCTCGCCTGTGTTGCCACCTGGATTCTGCGCGGGACGTCCTTCTGCTACGTCCCTTCGGC
CCTCAATCCAGCGGACCTTCCTTCCCGCGGCCTGCTGCCGGCTCTGCGGCCTCTTCCGCGTCTTCGCCTT
CGCCCTCAGACGAGTCGGATCTCCCTTTGGGCCGCCTCCCCGCCTGGAATTCTACCGGGTAGGGGAGGCG
CTTTTCCCAAGGCAGTCTGGAGCATGCGCTTTAGCAGCCCCGCTGGGCACTTGGCGCTACACAAGTGGCC
TCTGGCCTCGCACACATTCCACATCCACCGGTAGGCGCCAACCGGCTCCGTTCTTTGGTGGCCCCTTCGC
GCCACCTTCTACTCCTCCCCTAGTCAGGAAGTTCCCCCCCGCCCCGCAGCTCGCGTCGTGCAGGACGTGA
CAAATGGAAGTAGCACGTCTCACTAGTCTCGTGCAGATGGACAGCACCGCTGAGCAATGGAAGCGGGTAG
GCCTTTGGGGCAGCGGCCAATAGCAGCTTTGCTCCTTCGCTTTCTGGGCTCAGAGGCTGGGAAGGGGTGG
GTCCGGGGGCGGGCTCAGGGGCGGGCTCAGGGGCGGGGCGGGCGCCCGAAGGTCCTCCGGAGGCCCGGCA
TTCTGCACGCTTCAAAAGCGCACGTCTGCCGCGCTGTTCTCCTCTTCCTCATCTCCGGGCCTTTCGACCT
GCAGCCCAAGCTTACCACACTCCTGCAGGATGGCCAAGCCTTTGTCTCAAGAAGAATCCACCCTCATTGA
AAGAGCAACGGCTACAATCAACAGCATCCCCATCTCTGAAGACTACAGCGTCGCCAGCGCAGCTCTCTCT
AGCGACGGCCGCATCTTCACTGGTGTCAATGTATATCATTTTACTGGGGGACCTTGTGCAGAACTCGTGG
TGCTGGGCACTGCTGCTGCTGCGGCAGCTGGCAACCTGACTTGTATCGTCGCGATCGGAAATGAGAACAG
GGGCATCTTGAGCCCCTGCGGACGGTGCCGACAGGTGCTTCTCGATCTGCATCCTGGGATCAAAGCCATA
GTGAAGGACAGTGATGGACAGCCGACGGCAGTTGGGATTCGTGAATTGCTGCCCTCTGGTTATGTGTGGG
AGGGCTAAGCACGCGTATGCATCTCGAGGGCCCGGTACCTTTAAGACCAATGACTTACAAGGCAGCTGTA
GATCTTAGCCACTTTTTAAAAGAAAAGGGGGGACTGGAAGGGCTAGCTCACTCCCAACGAAGACAAGATC
TGCTTTTTGCTTGTACTGGGTCTCTCTGGTTAGACCAGATCTGAGCCTGGGAGCTCTCTGGCTAACTAGG
GAACCCACTGCTTAAGCCTCAATAAAGCTTGCCTTGAGTGCTTCAAGTAGTGTGTGCCCGTCTGTTGTGT
GACTCTGGTAACTAGAGATCCCTCAGACCCTTTTAGTCAGTGTGGAAAATCTCTAGCAGTAGTAGTTCAT
GTCATCTTATTATTCAGTATTTATAACTTGCAAAGAAATGAATATCAGAGAGTGAGAGGAACTTGTTTAT
TGCAGCTTATAATGGTTACAAATAAAGCAATAGCATCACAAATTTCACAAATAAAGCATTTTTTTCACTG
CATTCTAGTTGTGGTTTGTCCAAACTCATCAATGTATCTTATCATGTCTGGCTCTAGCTATCCCGCCCCT
AACTCCGCCCATCCCGCCCCTAACTCCGCCCAGTTCCGCCCATTCTCCGCCCCATGGCTGACTAATTTTT
TTTATTTATGCAGAGGCCGAGGCCGCCTCGGCCTCTGAGCTATTCCAGAAGTAGTGAGGAGGCTTTTTTG
GAGGCCTAGGGACGTACCCAATTCGCCCTATAGTGAGTCGTATTACGCGCGCTCACTGGCCGTCGTTTTA
CAACGTCGTGACTGGGAAAACCCTGGCGTTACCCAACTTAATCGCCTTGCAGCACATCCCCCTTTCGCCA
GCTGGCGTAATAGCGAAGAGGCCCGCACCGATCGCCCTTCCCAACAGTTGCGCAGCCTGAATGGCGAATG
GG
[124 nt withheld, positions 6373-6496]
C
[91 nt withheld, positions 6498-6588]
A
[49 nt withheld, positions 6590-6638]
CCTTTGACGTTGGAGTCCACGTTCTTT
[37 nt withheld, positions 6666-6702]
ACCCTATCTCGGTCTATTCTTTTGATTTATAAGGGATTTTGCCGATTTCGGCCTATTGGTTAAAAAATGA
GCTGATTTAACAAAAATTTAACGCGAATTTTAACAAAATATTAACGCTTACAATTTAGGTGGCACTTTTC
GGGGAAATGTGCGCGGAACCCCTATTTGTTTATTTTTCTAAATACATTCAAATATGTATCCGCTCATGAG
ACAATAACCCTGATAAATGCTTCAATAATATTGAAAAAGGAAGAGTATGAGTATTCAACATTTCCGTGTC
GCCCTTATTCCCTTTTTTGCGGCATTTTGCCTTCCTGTTTTTGCTCACCCAGAAACGCTGGTGAAAGTAA
AAGATGCTGAAGATCAGTTGGGTGCACGAGTGGGTTACATCGAACTGGATCTCAACAGCGGTAAGATCCT
TGAGAGTTTTCGCCCCGAAGAACGTTTTCCAATGATGAGCACTTTTAAAGTTCTGCTATGTGGCGCGGTA
TTATCCCGTATTGACGCCGGGCAAGAGCAACTCGGTCGCCGCATACACTATTCTCAGAATGACTTGGTTG
AGTACTCACCAGTCACAGAAAAGCATCTTACGGATGGCATGACAGTAAGAGAATTATGCAGTGCTGCCAT
AACCATGAGTGATAACACTGCGGCCAACTTACTTCTGACAACGATCGGAGGACCGAAGGAGCTAACCGCT
TTTTTGCACAACATGGGGGATCATGTAACTCGCCTTGATCGTTGGGAACCGGAGCTGAATGAAGCCATAC
CAAACGACGAGCGTGACACCACGATGCCTGTAGCAATGGCAACAACGTTGCGCAAACTATTAACTGGCGA
ACTACTTACTCTAGCTTCCCGGCAACAATTAATAGACTGGATGGAGGCGGATAAAGTTGCAGGACCACTT
CTGCGCTCGGCCCTTCCGGCTGGCTGGTTTATTGCTGATAAATCTGGAGCCGGTGAGCGTGGGTCTCGCG
GTATCATTGCAGCACTGGGGCCAGATGGTAAGCCCTCCCGTATCGTAGTTATCTACACGACGGGGAGTCA
GGCAACTATGGATGAACGAAATAGACAGATCGCTGAGATAGGTGCCTCACTGATTAAGCATTGGTAACTG
TCAGACCAAGTTTACTCATATATACTTTAGATTGATTTAAAACTTCATTTTTAATTTAAAAGGATCTAGG
TGAAGATCCTTTTTGATAATCTCATGACCAAAATCCCTTAACGTGAGTTTTCGTTCCACTGAGCGTCAGA
CCCCGTAGAAAAGATCAAAGGATCTTCTTGAGATCCTTTTTTTCTGCGCGTAATCTGCTGCTTGCAAACA
AAAAAACCACCGCTACCAGCGGTGGTTTGTTTGCCGGATCAAGAGCTACCAACTCTTTTTCCGAAGGTAA
CTGGCTTCAGCAGAGCGCAGATACCAAATACTGTTCTTCTAGTGTAGCCGTAGTTAGGCCACCACTTCAA
GAACTCTGTAGCACCGCCTACATACCTCGCTCTGCTAATCCTGTTACCAGTGGCTGCTGCCAGTGGCGAT
AAGTCGTGTCTTACCGGGTTGGACTCAAGACGATAGTTACCGGATAAGGCGCAGCGGTCGGGCTGAACGG
GGGGTTCGGGCACACAGCCCAGCTTGGAGCGAACGACCTACACCGAACTGAGATACCTACAGCGTGAGCT
ATGAGAAAGCGCCACGCTTCCCGAAGGGAGAAAGGCGGACAGGTATCCGGTAAGCGGCAGGGTCGGAACA
GGAGAGCGCACGAGGGAGCTTCCAGGGGGAAACGCCTGGTATCTTTATAGTCCTGTCGGGTTTCGCCACC
TCTGACTTGAGCGTCGATTTTTGTGATGCTCGTCAGGGGGGCGGAGCCTATGGAAAAACGCCAGCAACGC
GGCCTTTTTACGGTTCCTGGCCTTTTGCTGGCCTTTTGCTCACATGTTCTTTCCTGCGTTATCCCCTGAT
TCTGTGGATAACCGTATTACCGCCTTTGAGTGAGCTGATACCGCTCGCCGCAGCCGAACGACCGAGCGCA
GCGAGTCAGTGAGCGAGGAAGCGGAAGAGCGCCCAATACGCAAACCGCCTCTCCCCGCGCGTTGGCCGAT
TCATTAATGCAGCTGGCAC
